>Addgene plasmid #192550 | pOPINF Ta-sro1 WWE-PARP | addgene full sequence | sequence record 378819 | Addgene Partial NGS Result
TCCTGCATCTTTTAATCAAATCCCAAGATGTGTATAAACGCGCCGGTATGTACAGGAAGAGGTTTATACT
AAACTGTTACATTGCAAACGTGGTTTCGTGTGCCAAGTGTGAAAACCGATGTTTAATCAAGGCTCTGACG
CATTTCTACAACCACGACTCCAAGTGTGTGGGTGAAGTCATGCATCTTTTAATCAAATCCCAAGATGTGT
ATAAACCACCAAACTGCCAAAAAATGAAAACTGTCGACAAGCTCTGTCCGTTTGCTGGCAACTGCAAGGG
TCTCAATCCTATTTGTAATTATTGAATAATAAAACAATTATAAATGTCAAATTTGTTTTTTATTAACGAT
ACAAACCAAACGCAACAAGAACATTTGTAGTATTATCTATAATTGAAAACGCGTAGTTATAATCGCTGAG
GTAATATTTAAAATCATTTTCAAATGATTCACAGTTAATTTGCGACAATATAATTTTATTTTCACATAAA
CTAGACGCCTTGTCGTCTTCTTCTTCGTATTCCTTCTCTTTTTCATTTTTCTCTTCATAAAAATTAACAT
AGTTATTATCGTATCCATATATGTATCTATCGTATAGAGTAAATTTTTTGTTGTCATAAATATATATGTC
TTTTTTAATGGGGTGTATAGTACCGCTGCGCATAGTTTTTCTGTAATTTACAACAGTGCTATTTTCTGGT
AGTTCTTCGGAGTGTGTTGCTTTAATTATTAAATTTATATAATCAATGAATTTGGGATCGTCGGTTTTGT
ACAATATGTTGCCGGCATAGTACGCAGCTTCTTCTAGTTCAATTACACCATTTTTTAGCAGCACCGGATT
AACATAACTTTCCAAAATGTTGTACGAACCGTTAAACAAAAACAGTTCACCTCCCTTTTCTATACTATTG
TCTGCGAGCAGTTGTTTGTTGTTAAAAATAACAGCCATTGTAATGAGACGCACAAACTAATATCACAAAC
TGGAAATGTCTATCAATATATAGTTGCTGATGGCCGGCCGTAATGAGACGCACAAACTAATATCACAAAC
TGGAAATGTCTATCAATATATAGTTGCTCTAGTTATTAATAGTAATCAATTACGGGGTCATTAGTTCATA
GCCCATATATGGAGTTCCGCGTTACATAACTTACGGTAAATGGCCCGCCTGGCTGACCGCCCAACGACCC
CCGCCCATTGACGTCAATAATGACGTATGTTCCCATAGTAACGCCAATAGGGACTTTCCATTGACGTCAA
TGGGTGGAGTATTTACGGTAAACTGCCCACTTGGCAGTACATCAAGTGTATCATATGCCAAGTACGCCCC
CTATTGACGTCAATGACGGTAAATGGCCCGCCTGGCATTATGCCCAGTACATGACCTTATGGGACTTTCC
TACTTGGCAGTACATCTACGTATTAGTCATCGCTATTACCATGCATGGTCGAGGTGAGCCCCACGTTCTG
CTTCACTCTCCCCATCTCCCCCCCCTCCCCACCCCCAATTTTGTATTTATTTATTTTTTAATTATTTTGT
GCAGCGATGGGGGCGGGGGGGGGGGGGGGGCGCGCGCCRGGGGGGGGGGGGGGGGGSGGGGGGSGGGGSG
GGGSGRGGCGGAGAGGKGCGGCGGCAGCCAATCAGAGCGGCGCGCTCCGAAAGTTTCCTTTTATGGCGAG
GCGGCGGCGGCGGCGGCCCTATAAAAAGCGAAGCGCGCGGCGGGCGGGAGTCGCTGCGCGCTGCCTTCGC
CCCGTGCCCCGCTCCGCCGCCGCCTCGCGCCGCCCGCCCCGGCTCTGACTGACCGCGTTACTCCCACAGG
TGAGCGGGCGGGACGGCCCTTCTCCTTCGGGCTGTAATTAGCGCTTGGTTTAATGACGGCTTGTTTCTTT
TCTGTGGCTGCGTGAAAGCCTTGAGGGGCTCCGGGAGGGCCCTTTGTGCGGGGGGAGCGGCTCGGGGCTG
TCCGCGGGGGGACGGCTGCCTTCGGGGGGGACGGGGCAGGGCGGGGTTCGGCTTCTGGCGTGTGACCGGC
GGCTCTAGAGCCTCTGCTAACCATGTTCATGCCTTCTTCTTTTTCCTACAGCTCCTGGGCAACGTGCTGG
TTATTGTGCTGTCTCATCATTTTGGCAAAGAATTGGATCGGACCGAAATTAATACGACTCACTATAGGGG
AATTGTGAGCGGATAACAATTCCCCGGAGTTAATCCGGGACCTTTAATTCAACCCAACACAATATATTAT
AGTTAAATAAGAATTATTATCAAATCATTTGTATATTAATTAAAATACTATACTGTAAATTACATTTTAT
TTACAATCAAAGGAGATATACCATGGCACACCATCACCACCATCACAGCAGCGGTCTGGAAGTTCTGTTT
CAGGGCCCGGAAAGGAAGACTGGAATGGTACTGGATGAACATGTCCTGAAAGCTACTGATCGCAAGAGGA
AACATGAGTCGTCTGTGAAGAGTACTGGCACAGATGATTTTGCTGAGGTCTCTCAGCATGCTGATGGTTC
TGCTGTCCTTAAGAAGTCTAAAATGACCTCCTCTGCTGGTGATATTCTGGAGTGCTATAAGAACTTCAAG
ACAAGCGGTTCGCCCGTGCGCGTGCTTTGTTACCACCAGGGTAAATGGAGGGACTTTCCAGAGCATGTTG
TGAATCTGGTACAGCAGGACTTCCAGTTGAAGAGGCCAATTACTAATGCTGTATTGAAGAACCAGCAAGT
CCTGTTGGACTTTATGCACATGGTCTGCATTGATTCTTCGATGACCACAAACAAGCCAATAGCATGGATT
GATGTTCATGGTAACCGCTTCTTTCCAGAGTTATGTGCTGGACTGGTAACATCTAAACCATCTCAGCATG
GGAAAAGTGACCCCAGTGGTAAATCTAAAGCTGGTGAGTGTGCTGGGACTTTGATTTTGACAGCTGAAGC
TGAAAGCTCGAGTTCAGATTCTGTTGATGCAGTACTCCCTCATGCTAAGAAGGTTAATAACATACTGGAG
GAAGGACAGGAGGTACATAATTATGCTGCTGTTGAAAATAAAGCTGGTCCTGCAATCTGTTTGAATGAAC
CTGCTAGTGGAAACATACATGCTGCTACTTATAAGCAGAAAATTGGCCAACCTGTTGATTCAGCTGTGCG
CAAGTTATTGCTTGAAGGGGCAGGCCAACCTTTTAGTGAAGAAAATATTATTGGCATCTACAGAACTCCA
CTGGTAGATCAGCAAGGGCGGGCTCGCTTCAATCTTTTCCAGAAGGAACTTGAGGCCACCAAAATGCATC
GTGGCAACGCAAATGTGCGCTACGCGTGGCTACCTTGTTCCAAGGATACTATGGAGGAGATGATGATGCG
TGGTGTTCTGGAAGTTACAAAACCCATGCTGGGGCCAGTGTATGGCATTGGTACACATCTTGCTCCAGCG
AACTGTGCCCAAACCTGCGCTAGCTACTCAGATATTGACGAAAATGGCATCATGAGGATGATGCTGTGCC
GTGTTATAATGGGTAATGTTGAGGTTGTACTTCCTGGATCAAAGCAATTCCAGCCAACCAATGAAAGATT
TGATAGTGGTGTGGATGATCTTCAAAAGCCAAAGCACTATATCATATGGGATGCTAATGTGCATCGACAC
ATCTATGCTGAATATGCTGTTGTTATCAAAGCACCTTCCATGACCAATTGAAGCTTTCTAGACCAGTTTG
TGATTAACCTCAGGTGCAGGCTGCCTATCAGAAGGTGGTGGCTGGTGTGGCCAATGCCCTGGCTCACAAA
TACCACTGAGATCGATCTTTTTCCCTCTGCCAAAAATTATGGGGACATCATGAAGCCCCTTGAGCATCTG
ACTTCTGGCTAATAAAGGAAATTTATTTTCATTGCAATAGTGTGTTGGAATTTTTTGTGTCTCTCACTCG
GAAGGACATATGGGAGGGCAAATCATTTAAAACATCAGAATGAGTATTTGGTTTAGAGTTTGGCAACATA
TGCCCATATGTAACTAGCATAACCCCTTGGGGCCTCTAAACGGGTCTTGAGGGGTTTTTTGCTGAAAGCA
TGCGGAGGAAATTCTCCTTGAAGTTTCCCTGGTGTTCAAAGTAAAGGAGTTTGCACCAGACGCACCTCTG
TTCACTGGTCCGGCGTATTAAAACACGATACATTGTTATTAGTACATTTATTAAGCGCTAGATTCTGTGC
GTTGTTGATTTACAGACAATTGTTGTACGTATTTTAATAATTCATTAAATTTATAATCTTTAGGGTGGTA
TGTTAGAGCGAAAATCAAATGATTTTCAGCGTCTTTATATCTGAATTTAAATATTAAATCCTCAATAGAT
TTGTAAAATAGGTTTCGATTAGTTTCAAACAAGGGTTGTTTTTCCGAACCGATGGCTGGACTATCTAATG
GATTTTCGCTCAACGCCACAAAACTTGCCAAATCTTGTAGCAGCAATCTAGCTTTGTCGATATTCGTTTG
TGTTTTGTTTTGTAATAAAGGTTCGACGTCGTTCAAAATATTATGCGCTTTTGTATTTCTTTCATCACTG
TCGTTAGTGTACAATTGACTCGACGTAAACACGTTAAATAGAGCTTGGACATATTTAACATCGGGCGTGT
TAGCTTTATTAGGCCGATTATCGTCGTCGTCCCAACCCTCGTCGTTAGAAGTTGCTTCCGAAGACGATTT
TGCCATAGCCACACGACGCCTATTAATTGTGTCGGCTAACACGTCCGCGATCAAATTTGTAGTTGAGCTT
TTTGGAATTGCGATCGCATAACTTCGTATAGCATACATTATACGAAGTTATAAGCTCGGAACGCTGCGCT
CGGTCGTTCGGCTGCGGCGAGCGGTATCAGCTCACTCAAAGGCGGTAATACGGTTATCCACAGAATCAGG
GGATAACGCAGGAAAGAACATGTGAGCAAAAGGCCAGCAAAAGGCCAGGAACCGTAAAAAGGCCGCGTTG
CTGGCGTTTTTCCATAGGCTCCGCCCCCTGACGAGCATCACAAAAATCGACGCTCAAGTCAGAGGTGGCG
AAACCCGACAGGACTATAAAGATACCAGGCGTTTCCCCCTGGAAGCTCCCTCGTGCGCTCTCCTGTTCCG
ACCCTGCCGCTTACCGGATACCTGTCCGCCTTTCTCCCTTCGGGAAGCGTGGCGCTTTCTCATAGCTCAC
GCTGTAGGTATCTCAGTTCGGTGTAGGTCGTTCGCTCCAAGCTGGGCTGTGTGCACGAACCCCCCGTTCA
GCCCGACCGCTGCGCCTTATCCGGTAACTATCGTCTTGAGTCCAACCCGGTAAGACACGACTTATCGCCA
CTGGCAGCAGCCACTGGTAACAGGATTAGCAGAGCGAGGTATGTAGGCGGTGCTACAGAGTTCTTGAAGT
GGTGGCCTAACTACGGCTACACTAGAAGAACAGTATTTGGTATCTGCGCTCTGCTGAAGCCAGTTACCTT
CGGAAAAAGAGTTGGTAGCTCTTGATCCGGCAAACAAACCACCGCTGGTAGCGGTGGTTTTTTTGTTTGC
AAGCAGCAGATTACGCGCAGAAAAAAAGGATCTCAAGAAGATCCTTTGTTACCAATGCTTAATCAGTGAG
GCACCTATCTCAGCGATCTGTCTATTTCGTTCATCCATAGTTGCCTGACTCCCCGTCGTGTAGATAACTA
CGATACGGGAGGGCTTACCATCTGGCCCCAGTGCTGCAATGATACCGCGAGACCCACGCTCACCGGCTCC
AGATTTATCAGCAATAAACCAGCCAGCCGGAAGGGCCGAGCGCAGAAGTGGTCCTGCAACTTTATCCGCC
TCCATCCAGTCTATTAATTGTTGCCGGGAAGCTAGAGTAAGTAGTTCGCCAGTTAATAGTTTGCGCAACG
TTGTTGCCATTGCTACAGGCATCGTGGTGTCACGCTCGTCGTTTGGTATGGCTTCATTCAGCTCCGGTTC
CCAACGATCAAGGCGAGTTACATGATCCCCCATGTTGTGCAAAAAAGCGGTTAGCTCCTTCGGTCCTCCG
ATCGTTGTCAGAAGTAAGTTGGCCGCAGTGTTATCACTCATGGTTATGGCAGCACTGCATAATTCTCTTA
CTGTCATGCCATCCGTAAGATGCTTTTCTGTGACTGGTGAGTACTCAACCAAGTCATTCTGAGAATAGTG
TATGCGGCGACCGAGTTGCTCTTGCCCGGCGTCAATACGGGATAATACCGCGCCACATAGCAGAACTTTA
AAAGTGCTCATCATTGGAAAACGTTCTTCGGGGCGAAAACTCTCAAGGATCTTACCGCTGTTGAGATCCA
GTTCGATGTAACCCACTCGTGCACCCAACTGATCTTCAGCATCTTTTACTTTCACCAGCGTTTCTGGGTG
AGCAAAAACAGGAAGGCAAAATGCCGCAAAAAAGGGAATAAGGGCGACACGGAAATGTTGAATACTCATA
CTCTTCCTTTTTCAATATTATTGAAGCATTTATCAGGGTTATTGTCTCATGTCCGCGCGTT
Features (pLannotate 1.2.2; 18 found; start..end, strand, type, name):
      4..39      +  CDS            lef2 (fragment): baculovirus late expression factor 2
    181..1008    +  misc_recomb    baculovirus recombination region (lef2/ORF603): contains ORF603 and part of lef2
   1020..1078    +  misc_recomb    baculovirus recombination region (ORF603) (fragment): contains ORF603 and part of lef2
   1140..1443    +  enhancer       CMV enhancer: human cytomegalovirus immediate early enhancer
   1449..1726    +  promoter       chicken β-actin promoter: No description available
   1727..1862    +  intron         hybrid intron (fragment): hybrid between chicken β-actin (CBA) and minute virus of mice (MMV) introns (Gray et al., 2011)
   1951..2081    +  intron         chimeric intron (fragment): chimera between introns from chicken β-actin and rabbit β-globin
   2150..2168    +  promoter       T7 promoter: promoter for bacteriophage T7 RNA polymerase
   2169..2193    +  protein_bind   lac operator: The lac repressor binds to the lac operator to inhibit transcription in E. coli. This inhibition can be relieved by adding lactose or isopropyl-β-D-thiogalactopyranoside (IPTG). lac repressor encoded by lacI
   2209..2318    +  promoter       p10 promoter: baculovirus promoter for expression in insect cells
   3718..3786    +  CDS            HBB (fragment): HBB_PONPY - Experimental evidence at transcript level: Swiss-Prot protein existence level 2. Involved in oxygen transport from the lung to the various peripheral tissues. From Pongo pygmaeus (Bornean orangutan).
   3861..3916    +  polyA_signal   β-globin poly(A) signal: rabbit β-globin polyadenylation signal (Gil and Proudfoot, 1987)
   4004..4051    +  terminator     T7 terminator: transcription terminator for bacteriophage T7 RNA polymerase
   4064..4769    +  misc_recomb    baculovirus recombination region (ORF1629): contains part of ORF1629
   4778..4811    +  protein_bind   loxP: Cre-mediated recombination occurs in the 8-bp core sequence (GCATACAT). Cre recombinase
   4979..5566    -  rep_origin     ori: high-copy-number ColE1/pMB1/pBR322/pUC origin of replication
   5579..6439    -  CDS            AmpR: β-lactamase; bla; confers resistance to ampicillin, carbenicillin, and related antibiotics
   6440..6491    -  promoter       AmpR promoter (fragment): bla
