[The description below was written by a language model from this plasmid's Addgene catalogue record and pLannotate feature annotations shown in this document.]
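Description:
pOPINF Ta-sro1 WWE-PARP is a 6.5 kb expression plasmid built on the pOPINF backbone, a multi-host vector designed so that a single construct can drive expression in E. coli, insect cells and mammalian cells. It is maintained in E. coli through a high-copy ColE1/pUC-type origin and selected with ampicillin via the β-lactamase gene.

The insert, introduced by Gibson cloning from a synthetic gene, encodes amino acids 2–434 of Triticum aestivum SIMILAR TO RCD ONE 1 (Ta-sro1) from the cultivar Shanrong No. 3, covering the WWE (Trp-Trp-Glu) and poly(ADP-ribose) polymerase domains. It is fused at its N terminus to a His6 tag followed by a 3C protease cleavage site, allowing metal-affinity purification and subsequent tag removal. The feature table does not annotate the insert or tag directly, but the unannotated stretch between the promoters and the downstream β-globin sequences matches their expected position.

Upstream of the coding region lie three stacked promoter systems. A T7 promoter with a lac operator gives IPTG-inducible expression in E. coli strains supplying T7 RNA polymerase, paired with a T7 terminator downstream. A CMV enhancer/chicken β-actin promoter with partial intron sequences, paired with a rabbit β-globin poly(A) signal, serves mammalian cells. A baculovirus p10 promoter serves insect cells. Flanking lef2/ORF603 and ORF1629 regions permit homologous recombination into a baculovirus genome, and a single loxP site lies just beyond the ORF1629 region.

The stated purpose is bacterial production of the recombinant WWE-PARP fragment. The associated study examined whether Ta-sro1 poly(ADP-ribose) polymerase activity accounts for the salinity tolerance of this wheat cultivar.
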