Addgene plasmid #192550: pOPINF Ta-sro1 WWE-PARP
Purpose: E. coli expression vector for Triticum aestivum sro1 WWE-PARP domains (amino acids 2-434)
Depositing lab: Lennart Wirthmueller. Depositing organization: Leibniz Institute of Plant Biochemistry (IPB). Publication: The superior salinity tolerance of bread wheat cultivar Shanrong No. 3 is unlikely to be caused by elevated Ta-sro1 poly-(ADP-ribose) polymerase activity. Vogt S, Feijs K, Hosch S, De Masi R, Lintermann R, Loll B, Wirthmueller L. Plant Cell. 2022 Aug 18. pii: 6671231. doi: 10.1093/plcell/koac261. PubMed 35980152.
Backbone
  Vector backbone: pOPINF
  Backbone manufacturer: Berrow et al. (2007) PMID 17317681
  Backbone size w/o insert (bp): 5142
  Total vector size (bp): 6501
  Vector type: Mammalian Expression, Bacterial Expression, Insect Expression
Growth in bacteria
  Bacterial resistance: Ampicillin, 100 μg/mL
  Growth temperature: 37°C
  Growth strain: DH5alpha
  Copy number: High Copy
Gene/Insert
  Gene/Insert name: SIMILAR TO RCD ONE 1 (SRO1) WWE-PARP domains, cultivar Shanrong No. 3 (SR3) (alt names: Ta-sro1; WWE-PARP fragment; Trp-Trp-Glu, poly(ADP-ribose) polymerase)
  Species: Triticum aestivum
  Insert size (bp): 1359
  GenBank ID: AEK94072
  Promoter: T7 promoter
  Tag / fusion protein: His6, 3C protease cleavage site (N terminal on insert)
  Cloning method: Gibson Cloning
  Sequencing primers: 5′ TAATACGACTCACTATAGGG; 3′ CACCACCTTCTGATAGGCAG
Resource information
  A portion of this plasmid was derived from a plasmid made by: gene synthesis based on sequence information from Liu et al. 2004, PMID 24443520
Terms and licenses: Academic/Nonprofit Terms; Industry Terms: Not Available to Industry
How to cite: pOPINF Ta-sro1 WWE-PARP was a gift from Lennart Wirthmueller (Addgene plasmid # 192550 ; http://n2t.net/addgene:192550 ; RRID:Addgene_192550)
